>Addgene plasmid #246944 | EGF-A-SpyTag | addgene full sequence | sequence record 489549 | Addgene NGS Result
TGGCGAATGGG
[124 nt withheld, positions 12-135]
C
[91 nt withheld, positions 137-227]
A
[49 nt withheld, positions 229-277]
CCTTTGACGTTGGAGTCCACGTTCTTT
[37 nt withheld, positions 305-341]
ACCCTATCTCGGTCTATTCTTTTGATTTATAAGGGATTTTGCCGATTTCGGCCTATTGGTTAAAAAATGA
GCTGATTTAACAAAAATTTAACGCGAATTTTAACAAAATATTAACGTTTACAATTTCAGGTGGCACTTTT
CGGGGAAATGTGCGCGGAACCCCTATTTGTTTATTTTTCTAAATACATTCAAATATGTATCCGCTCATGA
ATTAATTCTTAGAAAAACTCATCGAGCATCAAATGAAACTGCAATTTATTCATATCAGGATTATCAATAC
CATATTTTTGAAAAAGCCGTTTCTGTAATGAAGGAGAAAACTCACCGAGGCAGTTCCATAGGATGGCAAG
ATCCTGGTATCGGTCTGCGATTCCGACTCGTCCAACATCAATACAACCTATTAATTTCCCCTCGTCAAAA
ATAAGGTTATCAAGTGAGAAATCACCATGAGTGACGACTGAATCCGGTGAGAATGGCAAAAGTTTATGCA
TTTCTTTCCAGACTTGTTCAACAGGCCAGCCATTACGCTCGTCATCAAAATCACTCGCATCAACCAAACC
GTTATTCATTCGTGATTGCGCCTGAGCGAGACGAAATACGCGATCGCTGTTAAAAGGACAATTACAAACA
GGAATCGAATGCAACCGGCGCAGGAACACTGCCAGCGCATCAACAATATTTTCACCTGAATCAGGATATT
CTTCTAATACCTGGAATGCTGTTTTCCCGGGGATCGCAGTGGTGAGTAACCATGCATCATCAGGAGTACG
GATAAAATGCTTGATGGTCGGAAGAGGCATAAATTCCGTCAGCCAGTTTAGTCTGACCATCTCATCTGTA
ACATCATTGGCAACGCTACCTTTGCCATGTTTCAGAAACAACTCTGGCGCATCGGGCTTCCCATACAATC
GATAGATTGTCGCACCTGATTGCCCGACATTATCGCGAGCCCATTTATACCCATATAAATCAGCATCCAT
GTTGGAATTTAATCGCGGCCTAGAGCAAGACGTTTCCCGTTGAATATGGCTCATAACACCCCTTGTATTA
CTGTTTATGTAAGCAGACAGTTTTATTGTTCATGACCAAAATCCCTTAACGTGAGTTTTCGTTCCACTGA
GCGTCAGACCCCGTAGAAAAGATCAAAGGATCTTCTTGAGATCCTTTTTTTCTGCGCGTAATCTGCTGCT
TGCAAACAAAAAAACCACCGCTACCAGCGGTGGTTTGTTTGCCGGATCAAGAGCTACCAACTCTTTTTCC
GAAGGTAACTGGCTTCAGCAGAGCGCAGATACCAAATACTGTCCTTCTAGTGTAGCCGTAGTTAGGCCAC
CACTTCAAGAACTCTGTAGCACCGCCTACATACCTCGCTCTGCTAATCCTGTTACCAGTGGCTGCTGCCA
GTGGCGATAAGTCGTGTCTTACCGGGTTGGACTCAAGACGATAGTTACCGGATAAGGCGCAGCGGTCGGG
CTGAACGGGGGGTTCGTGCACACAGCCCAGCTTGGAGCGAACGACCTACACCGAACTGAGATACCTACAG
CGTGAGCTATGAGAAAGCGCCACGCTTCCCGAAGGGAGAAAGGCGGACAGGTATCCGGTAAGCGGCAGGG
TCGGAACAGGAGAGCGCACGAGGGAGCTTCCAGGGGGAAACGCCTGGTATCTTTATAGTCCTGTCGGGTT
TCGCCACCTCTGACTTGAGCGTCGATTTTTGTGATGCTCGTCAGGGGGGCGGAGCCTATGGAAAAACGCC
AGCAACGCGGCCTTTTTACGGTTCCTGGCCTTTTGCTGGCCTTTTGCTCACATGTTCTTTCCTGCGTTAT
CCCCTGATTCTGTGGATAACCGTATTACCGCCTTTGAGTGAGCTGATACCGCTCGCCGCAGCCGAACGAC
CGAGCGCAGCGAGTCAGTGAGCGAGGAAGCGGAAGAGCGCCTGATGCGGTATTTTCTCCTTACGCATCTG
TGCGGTATTTCACACCGCATATATGGTGCACTCTCAGTACAATCTGCTCTGATGCCGCATAGTTAAGCCA
GTATACACTCCGCTATCGCTACGTGACTGGGTCATGGCTGCGCCCCGACACCCGCCAACACCCGCTGACG
CGCCCTGACGGGCTTGTCTGCTCCCGGCATCCGCTTACAGACAAGCTGTGACCGTCTCCGGGAGCTGCAT
GTGTCAGAGGTTTTCACCGTCATCACCGAAACGCGCGAGGCAGCTGCGGTAAAGCTCATCAGCGTGGTCG
TGAAGCGATTCACAGATGTCTGCCTGTTCATCCGCGTCCAGCTCGTTGAGTTTCTCCAGAAGCGTTAATG
TCTGGCTTCTGATAAAGCGGGCCATGTTAAGGGCGGTTTTTTCCTGTTTGGTCACTGATGCCTCCGTGTA
AGGGGGATTTCTGTTCATGGGGGTAATGATACCGATGAAACGAGAGAGGATGCTCACGATACGGGTTACT
GATGATGAACATGCCCGGTTACTGGAACGTTGTGAGGGTAAACAACTGGCGGTATGGATGCGGCGGGACC
AGAGAAAAATCACTCAGGGTCAATGCCAGCGCTTCGTTAATACAGATGTAGGTGTTCCACAGGGTAGCCA
GCAGCATCCTGCGATGCAGATCCGGAACATAATGGTGCAGGGCGCTGACTTCCGCGTTTCCAGACTTTAC
GAAACACGGAAACCGAAGACCATTCATGTTGTTGCTCAGGTCGCAGACGTTTTGCAGCAGCAGTCGCTTC
ACGTTCGCTCGCGTATCGGTGATTCATTCTGCTAACCAGTAAGGCAACCCCGCCAGCCTAGCCGGGTCCT
CAACGACAGGAGCACGATCATGCGCACCCGTGGGGCCGCCATGCCGGCGATAATGGCCTGCTTCTCGCCG
AAACGTTTGGTGGCGGGACCAGTGACGAAGGCTTGAGCGAGGGCGTGCAAGATTCCGAATACCGCAAGCG
ACAGGCCGATCATCGTCGCGCTCCAGCGAAAGCGGTCCTCGCCGAAAATGACCCAGAGCGCTGCCGGCAC
CTGTCCTACGAGTTGCATGATAAAGAAGACAGTCATAAGTGCGGCGACGATAGTCATGCCCCGCGCCCAC
CGGAAGGAGCTGACTGGGTTGAAGGCTCTCAAGGGCATCGGTCGAGATCCCGGTGCCTAATGAGTGAGCT
AACTTACATTAATTGCGTTGCGCTCACTGCCCGCTTTCCAGTCGGGAAACCTGTCGTGCCAGCTGCATTA
ATGAATCGGCCAACGCGCGGGGAGAGGCGGTTTGCGTATTGGGCGCCAGGGTGGTTTTTCTTTTCACCAG
TGAGACGGGCAACAGCTGATTGCCCTTCACCGCCTGGCCCTGAGAGAGTTGCAGCAAGCGGTCCACGCTG
GTTTGCCCCAGCAGGCGAAAATCCTGTTTGATGGTGGTTAACGGCGGGATATAACATGAGCTGTCTTCGG
TATCGTCGTATCCCACTACCGAGATGTCCGCACCAACGCGCAGCCCGGACTCGGTAATGGCGCGCATTGC
GCCCAGCGCCATCTGATCGTTGGCAACCAGCATCGCAGTGGGAACGATGCCCTCATTCAGCATTTGCATG
GTTTGTTGAAAACCGGACATGGCACTCCAGTCGCCTTCCCGTTCCGCTATCGGCTGAATTTGATTGCGAG
TGAGATATTTATGCCAGCCAGCCAGACGCAGACGCGCCGAGACAGAACTTAATGGGCCCGCTAACAGCGC
GATTTGCTGGTGACCCAATGCGACCAGATGCTCCACGCCCAGTCGCGTACCGTCTTCATGGGAGAAAATA
ATACTGTTGATGGGTGTCTGGTCAGAGACATCAAGAAATAACGCCGGAACATTAGTGCAGGCAGCTTCCA
CAGCAATGGCATCCTGGTCATCCAGCGGATAGTTAATGATCAGCCCACTGACGCGTTGCGCGAGAAGATT
GTGCACCGCCGCTTTACAGGCTTCGACGCCGCTTCGTTCTACCATCGACACCACCACGCTGGCACCCAGT
TGATCGGCGCGAGATTTAATCGCCGCGACAATTTGCGACGGCGCGTGCAGGGCCAGACTGGAGGTGGCAA
CGCCAATCAGCAACGACTGTTTGCCCGCCAGTTGTTGTGCCACGCGGTTGGGAATGTAATTCAGCTCCGC
CATCGCCGCTTCCACTTTTTCCCGCGTTTTCGCAGAAACGTGGCTGGCCTGGTTCACCACGCGGGAAACG
GTCTGATAAGAGACACCGGCATACTCTGCGACATCGTATAACGTTACTGGTTTCACATTCACCACCCTGA
ATTGACTCTCTTCCGGGCGCTATCATGCCATACCGCGAAAGGTTTTGCGCCATTCGATGGTGTCCGGGAT
CTCGACGCTCTCCCTTATGCGACTCCTGCATTAGGAAGCAGCCCAGTAGTAGGTTGAGGCCGTTGAGCAC
CGCCGCCGCAAGGAATGGTGCATGCAAGGAGATGGCGCCCAACAGTCCCCCGGCCACGGGGCCTGCCACC
ATACCCACGCCGAAACAAGCGCTCATGAGCCCGAAGTGGCGAGCCCGATCTTCCCCATCGGTGATGTCGG
CGATATAGGCGCCAGCAACCGCACCTGTGGCGCCGGTGATGCCGGCCACGATGCGTCCGGCGTAGAGGAT
CGAGATCGATCTCGATCCCGCGAAATTAATACGACTCACTATAGGGGAATTGTGAGCGGATAACAATTCC
CCTCTAGAAATAATTTTGTTTAACTTTAAGAAGGAGATATACATATGGGAAGTTCAAATTCTGATAGCGA
ATGTCCGCTGAGCCATGACGGTTACTGCCTGCACGACGGCGTCTGTATGTATATCGAGGCGCTGGACAAA
TACGCCTGCAACTGCGTTGTTGGTTACATTGGTGAGCGCTGTCAGTATCGTGATTTGAAGTGGTGGGAAC
TGCGTGGTGGTAGCGGCGGGTCGGGCGGCAGCCTCGCGGAAACCGGTGGCGGTTCCGGTGGTTCTGGCGG
CAGCGCTCACATCGTGATGGTGGATGCATATAAACCGACGAAGGGTGGCTCCGGCGGTAGCGGTGGCTCT
CTCGAGCACCACCACCACCACCACTGAGATCCGGCTGCTAACAAAGCCCGAAAGGAAGCTGAGTTGGCTG
CTGCCACCGCTGAGCAATAACTAGCATAACCCCTTGGGGCCTCTAAACGGGTCTTGAGGGGTTTTTTGCT
GAAAGGAGGAACTATATCCGGAT
Features (pLannotate 1.2.2; 19 found; start..end, strand, type, name):
     12..467     +  rep_origin     f1 ori (sequence partly withheld): f1 bacteriophage origin of replication; arrow indicates direction of (+) strand synthesis
    494..551     +  promoter       AmpR promoter (fragment): bla
    560..1375    -  CDS            KanR: aminoglycoside phosphotransferase; aph(3')-Ia; confers resistance to kanamycin in bacteria or G418 (Geneticin®) in eukaryotes
   1497..2085    +  rep_origin     ori: high-copy-number ColE1/pMB1/pBR322/pUC origin of replication
   2271..2413    -  misc_feature   bom: basis of mobility region from pBR322
   2515..2706    -  CDS            rop: Rop protein, which maintains plasmids at low copy number; rop
   2723..3103    +  CDS            YPB1_ECOLX: Protein predicted: Swiss-Prot protein existence level 4. From Escherichia coli.
   3175..3466    -  CDS            TcR (fragment): tetracycline efflux protein; tet; confers resistance to tetracycline
   3481..3502    -  protein_bind   CAP binding site: CAP binding activates transcription in the presence of cAMP. E. coli catabolite activator protein
   3515..4597    -  CDS            lacI: lac repressor; lacI; The lac repressor binds to the lac operator to inhibit transcription in E. coli. This inhibition can be relieved by adding lactose or isopropyl-β-D-thiogalactopyranoside (IPTG).
   4598..4675    -  promoter       lacI promoter: lacI
   4683..4962    -  CDS            TcR (fragment): tetracycline efflux protein; tet; confers resistance to tetracycline
   4988..5006    +  promoter       T7 promoter: promoter for bacteriophage T7 RNA polymerase
   5007..5031    +  protein_bind   lac operator: The lac repressor binds to the lac operator to inhibit transcription in E. coli. This inhibition can be relieved by adding lactose or isopropyl-β-D-thiogalactopyranoside (IPTG). lac repressor encoded by lacI
   5046..5068    +  RBS            RBS: efficient ribosome binding site from bacteriophage T7 gene 10 (Olins and Rangwala, 1989)
   5061..5246    +  CDS            EGF (fragment): EGF_HUMAN - Experimental evidence at protein level: Swiss-Prot protein existence level 1. EGF stimulates the growth of various epidermal and epithelial tissues in vivo and in vitro and of some fibroblasts in cell culture. Magnesiotropic hormone that stimulates magnesium reabsorption in the renal distal convoluted tubule via engagement of EGFR and activation of the magnesium channel TRPM6. Can induce neurite outgrowth in motoneurons of the pond snail Lymnaea stagnalis in vitro (PubMed:10964941). From Homo sapiens (Human).
   5388..5405    +  CDS            9xHis (fragment): 9xHis affinity tag
   5415..5464    +  CDS            SET1 (fragment): solubility-enhancement tag derived from T7 phage gene 10B
   5472..5519    +  terminator     T7 terminator: transcription terminator for bacteriophage T7 RNA polymerase
