[The description below was written by a language model from this plasmid's Addgene catalogue record and pLannotate feature annotations shown in this document.]
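Description:
EGF-A-SpyTag is a bacterial expression plasmid built on the pET-29b(+) backbone for producing a synthetic, multifunctional epidermal growth factor fusion protein in E. coli. The roughly 5.5 kb plasmid carries a kanamycin resistance gene (aminoglycoside phosphotransferase) for selection and a ColE1/pBR322-type origin of replication together with the bom and rop elements typical of pET vectors. An f1 origin is also present. The catalogue lists the plasmid as high copy. Short annotations such as the tetracycline-resistance fragments and a predicted E. coli open reading frame appear to be pBR322-derived backbone remnants rather than functional parts.

Expression is driven by a T7 promoter controlled by an adjacent lac operator, with a plasmid-encoded lacI repressor, a T7 gene 10 ribosome binding site and a T7 terminator. Transcription therefore depends on a host supplying T7 RNA polymerase and is inducible with IPTG. According to the depositor, the open reading frame encodes a short MGSS leader, EGF (annotated as matching human EGF), a recognition element for the evolved sortase eSrtA(2A9), a SpyTag and a C-terminal 6xHis tag, with triple GGS flexible linkers separating the modules. The automated annotation detects only the EGF and His-tag portions. A small "SET1" hit downstream of the His tag is probably vector-derived sequence near the terminator.

The His tag allows affinity purification, and the SpyTag allows covalent tethering to materials bearing its SpyCatcher partner. Because the sortase site lies between EGF and the anchor, treatment with eSrtA(2A9) cleaves the link and frees the growth factor. This gives single-input, YES-gated release within a Boolean logic scheme for controlled delivery of bioactive proteins from biomaterials.
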