Addgene plasmid #246944: EGF-A-SpyTag
Purpose: Expresses multifunctional construct for YES-gated release of Epidermal Growth Factor (EGF) from materials in response to sortase eSrtA(2A9) treatment. Contains a SpyTag for material tethering.
Depositing lab: Cole DeForest. Depositing organization: University of Washington. Publication: Boolean Logic-Based Controlled Release of Bioactive Proteins with Diversified Inputs. Ross ML, Gharios R, Kottantharayil S, Li A, DeForest CA. Angew Chem Int Ed Engl. 2025 Nov 10:e19925. doi: 10.1002/anie.202519925. PubMed 41211854.
Backbone
  Vector backbone: pET 29b (+)
  Vector type: Bacterial Expression
Growth in bacteria
  Bacterial resistance: Kanamycin, 50 μg/mL
  Growth temperature: 37°C
  Growth strain: DH5alpha
  Copy number: High Copy
Gene/Insert
  Gene/Insert name: Please see depositor comments below
  Species: Synthetic
  Tag / fusion protein: 6x His tag (C terminal on insert)
  Cloning method: Restriction Enzyme; 5′ cloning site Unknown (unknown if destroyed)
Terms and licenses: Academic/Nonprofit Terms; Industry Terms: Not Available to Industry
Depositor comments: Full gene insert: MGSS-EGF-GGS(x3)-2A9c-GGS(x3)-SpyTag-GGS(x3)-6xHis
How to cite: EGF-A-SpyTag was a gift from Cole DeForest (Addgene plasmid # 246944 ; http://n2t.net/addgene:246944 ; RRID:Addgene_246944)
